>Addgene plasmid #209981 | pLPE1 | addgene full sequence | sequence record 419436 | Addgene NGS Result
TCACCGGAAAGTGAAACGTGATTTCATGCGTCATTTTGAACATTTTGTAAATCTTATTTAATAATGTGTG
CGGCAATTCACATTTAATTTATGAATGTTTTCTTAACATCGCGGCAACTCAAGAAACGGCAGGTTCGGAT
CTTAGCTACTAGAGAAAGAGGAGAAATACTAGATGGTTTCTAAAGGTGAAGCAGTGATCAAAGAATTTAT
GCGCTTCAAAGTTCACATGGAAGGTTCTATGAACGGCCACGAATTTGAAATTGAAGGTGAAGGCGAAGGT
CGTCCATACGAAGGTACTCAAACCGCAAAACTGAAAGTTACCAAAGGTGGTCCACTGCCATTTTCTTGGG
ATATTCTGTCTCCACAATTTATGTACGGTTCTCGTGCATTTATCAAACACCCAGCAGATATTCCAGACTA
CTACAAACAATCTTTTCCGGAAGGTTTCAAATGGGAACGTGTTATGAATTTTGAAGATGGTGGTGCAGTT
ACGGTTACCCAAGATACCTCTCTGGAAGATGGTACTCTGATCTACAAAGTTAAACTGCGTGGTACTAACT
TTCCACCAGATGGTCCAGTTATGCAGAAAAAAACCATGGGTTGGGAAGCATCTACCGAACGTCTGTACCC
AGAAGATGGCGTTCTGAAAGGTGATATCAAAATGGCACTGCGTCTGAAAGATGGCGGTCGTTACCTGGCA
GATTTCAAAACCACCTACAAAGCGAAAAAACCAGTTCAAATGCCAGGTGCATACAACGTTGATCGTAAAC
TGGATATTACCAGCCACAACGAAGATTACACCGTTGTTGAACAATACGAACGTTCTGAAGGCCGTCACTC
TACCGGTGGTATGGATGAACTGTACAAATAACCAGGCATCAAATAAAACGAAAGGCTCAGTCGAAAGACT
GGGCCTTTCGTTTTATCTGTTGTTTGTCGGTGAACGCTCTCTACTAGAGTCACACTGGCTCACCTTCGGG
TGGGCCTTTCTGCGTTTATACAGGTCTCAGGTCGACCGAAGACGTTCCTTTTTCGGGGGAAATGTGCGCG
GAACCCCTATTTGTTTATTTTTCTAAATACATTCAAATATGTATCCGCTCATGAGACAATAACCCTGATA
AATGCTTCAATAATATTGAAAAAGGAAGAGTATGAGTATTCAACATTTCCGTGTCGCCCTTATTCCCTTT
TTTGCGGCATTTTGCCTTCCTGTTTTTGCTCACCCAGAAACGCTGGTGAAAGTAAAAGATGCTGAAGATC
AGTTGGGTGCACGAGTGGGTTACATCGAACTGGATCTCAACAGCGGTAAGATCCTTGAGAGTTTTCGCCC
CGAAGAACGTTTTCCAATGATGAGCACTTTTAAAGTTCTGCTATGTGGCGCGGTATTATCCCGTGTTGAC
GCCGGGCAAGAGCAACTCGGTCGCCGCATACACTATTCTCAGAATGACTTGGTTGAGTACTCACCAGTCA
CAGAAAAGCATCTTACGGATGGCATGACAGTAAGAGAATTATGCAGTGCTGCCATAACCATGAGTGATAA
CACTGCGGCCAACTTACTTCTGACAACGATCGGAGGACCGAAGGAGCTAACCGCTTTTTTGCACAACATG
GGGGATCATGTAACTCGCCTTGATCGTTGGGAACCGGAGCTGAATGAAGCCATACCAAACGACGAGCGTG
ACACCACGATGCCTGCAGCAATGGCAACAACGTTGCGCAAACTATTAACTGGCGAACTACTTACTCTAGC
TTCCCGGCAACAATTAATAGACTGGATGGAGGCGGATAAAGTTGCAGGACCACTTCTGCGCTCGGCCCTT
CCGGCTGGCTGGTTTATTGCTGATAAATCTGGAGCCGGTGAGCGTGGTTCTCGCGGTATCATTGCAGCAC
TGGGGCCAGATGGTAAGCCCTCCCGTATCGTAGTTATCTACACGACGGGGAGTCAGGCAACTATGGATGA
ACGAAATAGACAGATCGCTGAGATAGGTGCCTCACTGATTAAGCATTGGTAACTGTCAGACCAAGTTTAC
TCATATATACTTTAGATTGATTTAAAACTTCATTTTTAATTTAAAAGGATCTAGGTGAAGATCCTTTTTG
ATAATCTCATGACCAAAATCCCTTAACGTGAGTTTTCGTTCCACTGAGCGTCAGACCCCGTAGAAAAGAT
CAAAGGATCTTCTTGAGATCCTTTTTTTCTGCGCGTAATCTGCTGCTTGCAAACAAAAAAACCACCGCTA
CCAGCGGTGGTTTGTTTGCCGGATCAAGAGCTACCAACTCTTTTTCCGAAGGTAACTGGCTTCAGCAGAG
CGCAGATACCAAATACTGTCCTTCTAGTGTAGCCGTAGTTAGGCCACCACTTCAAGAACTCTGTAGCACC
GCCTACATACCTCGCTCTGCTAATCCTGTTACCAGTGGCTGCTGCCAGTGGCGATAAGTCGTGTCTTACC
GGGTTGGACTCAAGACGATAGTTACCGGATAAGGCGCAGCGGTCGGGCTGAACGGGGGGTTCGTGCACAC
AGCCCAGCTTGGAGCGAACGACCTACACCGAACTGAGATACCTACAGCGTGAGCTATGAGAAAGCGCCAC
GCTTCCCGAAGGGAGAAAGGCGGACAGGTATCCGGTAAGCGGCAGGGTCGGAACAGGAGAGCGCACGAGG
GAGCTTCCAGGGGGAAACGCCTGGTATCTTTATAGTCCTGTCGGGTTTCGCCACCTCTGACTTGAGCGTC
GATTTTTGTGATGCTCGTCAGGGGGGCGGAGCCTATGGAAAAACGCCAGCAACGCGGCCTTTTTACGGTT
CCTGGCCTTTTGCTGGCCTTTTGCTCACATGTTCTTTCCTGAAGACGTTCCTCCAGGCATCAAATAAAAC
GAAAGGCTCAGTCGAAAGACTGGGCCTTTCGTTTTATCTGTTGTTTGTCGGTGAACGCTCTCTACTAGTA
ACATGAGACC
Features (pLannotate 1.2.2; 7 found; start..end, strand, type, name):
    173..868     +  CDS            mScarlet-I: mScarlet-I is a basic (constitutively fluorescent) red fluorescent protein published in 2016, derived from synthetic construct. It is reported to be a rapidly-maturing monomer with moderate acid sensitivity.
    880..951     +  terminator     rrnB T1 terminator: transcription terminator T1 from the E. coli rrnB gene
    967..994     +  terminator     T7Te terminator: phage T7 early transcription terminator
   1047..1151    +  promoter       AmpR promoter: bla
   1152..2009    +  CDS            bla: BLAT_ECOLX - Experimental evidence at protein level: Swiss-Prot protein existence level 1. TEM-type are the most prevalent beta-lactamases in enterobacteria; they hydrolyze the beta-lactam bond in susceptible beta-lactam antibiotics, thus conferring resistance to penicillins and cephalosporins. TEM-3 and TEM-4 are capable of hydrolyzing cefotaxime and ceftazidime. TEM-5 is capable of hydrolyzing ceftazidime. TEM-6 is capable of hydrolyzing ceftazidime and aztreonam. TEM-8/CAZ-2, TEM- 16/CAZ-7 and TEM-24/CAZ-6 are markedly active against ceftazidime. IRT- 4 shows resistance to beta-lactamase in
   2183..2771    +  rep_origin     ori: high-copy-number ColE1/pMB1/pBR322/pUC origin of replication
   2861..2932    +  terminator     rrnB T1 terminator: transcription terminator T1 from the E. coli rrnB gene
