[The description below was written by a language model from this plasmid's Addgene catalogue record and pLannotate feature annotations shown in this document.]
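Description:
pLPE1 is a small (about 2.95 kb) Level 0 part plasmid from a Golden Gate assembly toolbox developed for Lactiplantibacillus plantarum. It supplies the "E. coli shuttle part" (pMB1_ampR_B0017), the module that lets higher-order Level 1 plasmids be maintained and selected in E. coli during cloning. The record lists no parental backbone. According to the depositor, the plasmid was assembled directly by Golden Gate ligation of several PCR products rather than by insertion into an entry vector, and the BsmBI sites used for this were destroyed in the process.

The annotated features match the part name. A pMB1/ColE1-type origin provides replication in E. coli, and the TEM beta-lactamase gene (bla) under its native AmpR promoter confers ampicillin resistance. An rrnB T1 terminator lies downstream of the origin and probably corresponds at least in part to the B0017 terminator element, although the annotation does not label it that way. The catalogue lists the plasmid as low copy, whereas the automated annotation describes the origin generically as a high-copy ColE1/pMB1/pUC family member, so the actual copy number is not resolved by the record.

The plasmid also carries an mScarlet-I coding sequence followed by rrnB T1 and T7Te terminators. No promoter for this red fluorescent protein is annotated. mScarlet-I is entered under selectable markers, which suggests it acts as a visual colony-colour marker, plausibly a dropout cassette for screening assemblies, but the record does not state this. The type IIS sites used to release the part for Level 1 assembly are not given either.
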