Addgene plasmid #209981: pLPE1
Purpose: Contains Level 0 Part: E. coli shuttle part (pMB1_ampR_B0017) for the construction of Level 1 plasmids
Depositing lab: Thorsten Mascher. Depositing organization: Technische Universitaet Dresden. Publication: Development of a Golden Gate Assembly-Based Genetic Toolbox for Lactiplantibacillus plantarum and Its Application for Engineering Monoterpenoid Biosynthesis. Li X, Schönberg PY, Wucherpfennig T, Hinze C, Sulaj F, Henle T, Mascher T. ACS Synth Biol. 2024 Sep 20;13(9):2764-2779. doi: 10.1021/acssynbio.4c00075. Epub 2024 Sep 10. PubMed 39254046.
Backbone
  Vector backbone: unknown
  Vector type: Bacterial Expression
  Selectable markers: mScarlet-I
Growth in bacteria
  Bacterial resistance: Ampicillin, 100 μg/mL
  Growth temperature: 37°C
  Growth strain: DH5alpha
  Copy number: Low Copy
Gene/Insert
  Gene/Insert name: E. coli shuttle part (pMB1_ampR_B0017)
  Species: E. coli
  Cloning method: Restriction Enzyme; 5′ cloning site BsmBI (destroyed during cloning); 3′ cloning site BsmBI (destroyed during cloning)
Terms and licenses: Academic/Nonprofit Terms; Industry Terms: Not Available to Industry
Depositor comments: constructed by Golden Gate cloning mediated ligation of multiple PCR product, not from an entry vector
How to cite: pLPE1 was a gift from Thorsten Mascher (Addgene plasmid # 209981 ; http://n2t.net/addgene:209981 ; RRID:Addgene_209981)
